Addgene plasmid #167820: miniTol2 x EF1a_EKAREN5(TA) + PGK-blast
Purpose: control sensor for EKAREN5
Depositing lab: Hugo Snippert. Depositing organization: University Medical Centre Utrecht. Publication: Quantifying single-cell ERK dynamics in colorectal cancer organoids reveals EGFR as an amplifier of oncogenic MAPK pathway signalling. Ponsioen B, Post JB, Buissant des Amorie JR, Laskaris D, van Ineveld RL, Kersten S, Bertotti A, Sassi F, Sipieter F, Cappe B, Mertens S, Verlaan-Klink I, Boj SF, Vries RGJ, Rehmann H, Vandenabeele P, Riquet FB, Trusolino L, Bos JL, Snippert HJG. Nat Cell Biol. 2021 Apr;23(4):377-390. doi: 10.1038/s41556-021-00654-5. Epub 2021 Apr 1. PubMed 33795873.
Backbone
  Vector backbone: miniTol2 expression vector
  Backbone size w/o insert (bp): 3450
  Vector type: Mammalian Expression
  Selectable markers: Blasticidin
Growth in bacteria
  Bacterial resistance: Ampicillin, 100 μg/mL
  Growth temperature: 37°C
  Growth strain: NEB Stable
  Copy number: High Copy
Gene/Insert
  Gene/Insert name: EKAREN5(TA)
  Species: Synthetic
  Insert size (bp): 1950
  Mutation: K424P, K426W, T420A
  Promoter: EF1a
  Tag / fusion protein: nls localization motif (C terminal on insert)
  Cloning method: Ligation Independent Cloning
  Sequencing primers: 5′ TGGAATTTGCCCTTTTTGAG; 3′ AATGTTAACGACCGGt
Resource information
  A portion of this plasmid was derived from a plasmid made by: EKAREV (Komatsu et al.)
Terms and licenses: Academic/Nonprofit Terms; Industry Terms: Not Available to Industry
Depositor comments: We received EKAREV FRET biosensor from Matsuda-lab (Japan). We subsequently improved by insertion of a Turquoise2 synthetic DNA, including 169 silent mutations (reducing recombination) and adapted the sensor domain by point mutagenesis. The generation of stable cell lines using this plasmid requires the co-transfection of a transposase-expressing plasmid. The depositing lab recommends the use of Plasmid 158774.
How to cite: miniTol2 x EF1a_EKAREN5(TA) + PGK-blast was a gift from Hugo Snippert (Addgene plasmid # 167820 ; http://n2t.net/addgene:167820 ; RRID:Addgene_167820)
