[The description below was written by a language model from this plasmid's Addgene catalogue record and pLannotate feature annotations shown in this document.]
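Description:
miniTol2 x EF1a_EKAREN5(TA) + PGK-blast is a mammalian expression plasmid built on a miniTol2 transposon backbone, designed for stable genomic integration of a FRET biosensor. It is propagated in E. coli as a high-copy plasmid through a ColE1/pUC-type origin with ampicillin selection (AmpR), and it also carries an f1 origin and remnants of a cloning-vector lac/lacZα region. The Tol2 transposon arms themselves are not called in the automated feature table, but the record notes that making stable lines requires co-transfecting a separate transposase-expressing plasmid, which mobilises the cargo into the host genome.

The main cassette uses the human EF-1α promoter to drive EKAREN5(TA), a synthetic single-chain sensor derived from the EKAREV ERK activity reporter. The annotated parts follow the expected layout: YPet as the yellow acceptor, a fragment of human PIN1 that serves as the phospho-Ser/Thr-Pro binding module, an unannotated stretch that presumably holds the linker and substrate region, and mTurquoise2 as the cyan donor. A C-terminal nuclear localisation motif is recorded, and an SV40 poly(A) signal lies downstream, although it is annotated on the opposite strand. According to the depositor, the Turquoise2 sequence was resynthesised with many silent mutations to reduce recombination between the two related fluorescent protein genes, and the sensor domain was altered by point mutagenesis. The listed changes are K424P, K426W and T420A. The "TA" name and stated purpose suggest that T420A removes the phospho-acceptor threonine, giving an ERK-insensitive control for EKAREN5. A second cassette, a mouse PGK promoter followed by EM7, the blasticidin S deaminase gene and a bGH poly(A) signal, allows blasticidin selection of integrants. The associated work applied these sensors to single-cell ERK dynamics in colorectal cancer organoids.
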