Features (pLannotate 1.2.2; 24 found; start..end, strand, type, name):
    286..1448    +  promoter       EF-1α promoter: strong constitutive promoter for human elongation factor EF-1α
   1457..1475    +  misc_feature   MCS (fragment): pBluescript multiple cloning site
   1495..1517    +  misc_feature   MCS (fragment): multiple cloning site
   1556..2269    +  CDS            YPet: YPet is a basic (constitutively fluorescent) yellow fluorescent protein published in 2005, derived from Aequorea victoria. It has moderate acid sensitivity.
   2276..2437    +  CDS            PIN1 (fragment): PIN1_HUMAN - Experimental evidence at protein level: Swiss-Prot protein existence level 1. Peptidyl-prolyl cis/trans isomerase (PPIase) that binds to and isomerizes specific phosphorylated Ser/Thr-Pro (pSer/Thr-Pro) motifs (PubMed:21497122, PubMed:23623683, PubMed:29686383). By inducing conformational changes in a subset of phosphorylated proteins, acts as a molecular switch in multiple cellular processes (PubMed:21497122, PubMed:22033920, PubMed:23623683). Displays a preference for acidic residues located N-terminally to the proline bond to be isomerized. Regulates mitosis presumably by inter
   2741..3451    +  CDS            mTurquoise2: mTurquoise2 is a basic (constitutively fluorescent) cyan fluorescent protein published in 2012, derived from Aequorea victoria. It is reported to be a rapidly-maturing monomer with very low acid sensitivity.
   3534..3551    -  promoter       T7 promoter (fragment): promoter for bacteriophage T7 RNA polymerase
   3556..3690    -  polyA_signal   SV40 poly(A) signal: SV40 polyadenylation signal
   3754..4253    +  promoter       PGK promoter: mouse phosphoglycerate kinase 1 promoter
   4265..4312    +  promoter       EM7 promoter: synthetic bacterial promoter&nbsp
   4331..4729    +  CDS            BSD: blasticidin S deaminase; Aspergillus terreus BSD; confers resistance to blasticidin
   4783..5007    +  polyA_signal   bGH poly(A) signal: bovine growth hormone polyadenylation signal
   5276..5294    -  promoter       SP6 promoter: promoter for bacteriophage SP6 RNA polymerase
   5336..5352    -  protein_bind   lac operator: The lac repressor binds to the lac operator to inhibit transcription in E. coli. This inhibition can be relieved by adding lactose or isopropyl-β-D-thiogalactopyranoside (IPTG). lac repressor encoded by lacI
   5360..5390    -  promoter       lac promoter: promoter for the E. coli lac operon
   5405..5426    -  protein_bind   CAP binding site: CAP binding activates transcription in the presence of cAMP. E. coli catabolite activator protein
   5439..5531    -  CDS            lacI (fragment): lac repressor; lacI; The lac repressor binds to the lac operator to inhibit transcription in E. coli. This inhibition can be relieved by adding lactose or isopropyl-β-D-thiogalactopyranoside (IPTG).
   5714..6302    -  rep_origin     ori: high-copy-number ColE1/pMB1/pBR322/pUC origin of replication
   6473..7333    -  CDS            AmpR: β-lactamase; bla; confers resistance to ampicillin, carbenicillin, and related antibiotics
   7334..7438    -  promoter       AmpR promoter: bla
   7465..7515    +  misc_feature   bom (fragment): basis of mobility region from pBR322
   7543..7971    -  rep_origin     f1 ori (sequence partly withheld): f1 bacteriophage origin of replication; arrow indicates direction of (+) strand synthesis
   7975..8132    -  CDS            lacZα (fragment): LacZα fragment of β-galactosidase; lacZ fragment
   8135..2       +  promoter       T7 promoter (across the origin): promoter for bacteriophage T7 RNA polymerase
>Addgene plasmid #167820 | miniTol2 x EF1a_EKAREN5(TA) + PGK-blast | addgene full sequence | sequence record 330739 | Addgene NGS Result
GGGCGAATTGGGCCCAGAGGTGTAAAGTACTTGAGTAATTTTACTTGATTACTGTACTTAAGTATTATTT
TTGGGGATTTTTACTTTACTTGAGTACAATTAAAAATCAATACTTTTACTTTTACTTAATTACATTTTTT
TAGAAAAAAAAGTACTTTTTACTCCTTACAATTTTATTTACAGTCAAAAAGTACTTATTTTTTGGAGATC
ACTTCATTCTATTTTCCCTTGCTATTACCAAACCAATTGAATTGCGCTGATGCCCAGTTTAATTTAAATA
GATCTGGCTCCGGTGCCCGTCAGTGGGCAGAGCGCACATCGCCCACAGTCCCCGAGAAGTTGGGGGGAGG
GGTCGGCAATTGAACCGGTGCCTAGAGAAGGTGGCGCGGGGTAAACTGGGAAAGTGATGTCGTGTACTGG
CTCCGCCTTTTTCCCGAGGGTGGGGGAGAACCGTATATAAGTGCAGTAGTCGCCGTGAACGTTCTTTTTC
GCAACGGGTTTGCCGCCAGAACACAGGTAAGTGCCGTGTGTGGTTCCCGCGGGCCTGGCCTCTTTACGGG
TTATGGCCCTTGCGTGCCTTGAATTACTTCCACCTGGCTCCAGTACGTGATTCTTGATCCCGAGCTGGAG
CCAGGGGCGGGCCTTGCGCTTTAGGAGCCCCTTCGCCTCGTGCTTGAGTTGAGGCCTGGCCTGGGCGCTG
GGGCCGCCGCGTGCGAATCTGGTGGCACCTTCGCGCCTGTCTCGCTGCTTTCGATAAGTCTCTAGCCATT
TAAAATTTTTGATGACCTGCTGCGACGCTTTTTTTCTGGCAAGATAGTCTTGTAAATGCGGGCCAGGATC
TGCACACTGGTATTTCGGTTTTTGGGGCCGCGGGCGGCGACGGGGCCCGTGCGTCCCAGCGCACATGTTC
GGCGAGGCGGGGCCTGCGAGCGCGGCCACCGAGAATCGGACGGGGGTAGTCTCAAGCTGGCCGGCCTGCT
CTGGTGCCTGGCCTCGCGCCGCCGTGTATCGCCCCGCCCTGGGCGGCAAGGCTGGCCCGGTCGGCACCAG
TTGCGTGAGCGGAAAGATGGCCGCTTCCCGGCCCTGCTCCAGGGGGCTCAAAATGGAGGACGCGGCGCTC
GGGAGAGCGGGCGGGTGAGTCACCCACACAAAGGAAAGGGGCCTTTCCGTCCTCAGCCGTCGCTTCATGT
GACTCCACGGAGTACCGGGCGCCGTCCAGGCACCTCGATTAGTTCTGGAGCTTTTGGAGTACGTCGTCTT
TAGGTTGGGGGGAGGGGTTTTATGCGATGGAGTTTCCCCACACTGAGTGGGTGGAGACTGAAGTTAGGCC
AGCTTGGCACTTGATGTAATTCTCCTTGGAATTTGCCCTTTTTGAGTTTGGATCTTGGTTCATTCTCAAG
CCTCAGACAGTGGTTCAAAGTTTTTTTCTTCCATTTCAGGTGTCGTGAGGATCAAACCCGGGCTGCAGGA
ATTCGGCGCGCCACGCGTACCGATAGCTTCGAATTCTGCAGTCGACGATATCACTAGTCTCGAGCATTTT
GGCAAAGAATTCGGCATGGTGAGCAAGGGCGAGGAGCTGTTCACCGGGGTGGTGCCCATCCTGGTCGAGC
TGGACGGCGACGTAAACGGCCACAAGTTCAGCGTGTCCGGCGAGGGCGAGGGCGATGCCACCTACGGCAA
GCTGACCCTGAAGCTTCTATGCACCACCGGCAAGCTGCCCGTGCCCTGGCCCACCCTCGTGACCACCCTG
GGCTACGGCCTGCAGTGCTTCGCCCGCTACCCCGACCACATGAAGCAGCACGACTTCTTCAAGTCCGCCA
TGCCCGAAGGCTACGTCCAGGAGCGCACCATCTTCTTCAAGGACGACGGCAACTACAAGACCCGCGCCGA
GGTGAAGTTCGAGGGCGACACCCTGGTGAACCGCATCGAGCTGAAGGGCATCGACTTCAAGGAGGACGGC
AACATCCTGGGGCACAAGCTGGAGTACAACTACAACAGCCACAACGTCTATATCACCGCCGACAAGCAGA
AGAACGGCATCAAGGCCAACTTCAAGATCCGCCACAACATCGAGGACGGCGGCGTGCAGCTCGCCGACCA
CTACCAGCAGAACACCCCCATCGGCGACGGCCCCGTGCTGCTGCCCGACAACCACTACCTGAGCTACCAG
TCCGCCCTGTTCAAAGACCCCAACGAGAAGCGCGATCACATGGTCCTGCTGGAGTTCCTGACCGCCGCCG
GGATCACTGAGGGCATGAACGAGCTGTACCTCGAGATGGCGGACGAGGAGAAGCTGCCGCCCGGCTGGGA
GAAGCGCATGAGCCGCAGCTCAGGCCGAGTGTACTACTTCAACCACATCACTAACGCCAGCCAGTGGGAG
CGGCCCAGCGGCAACAGCAGCAGTGGTGGCAAAAACGGGCAGGGGGAGCCTGCCAGGGGTACCAGTGCTG
GTGGTAGTGCTGGTGGTAGTGCTGGTGGTTCCGGCAGTGCTGGTGGTAGTGCTGGTGGTAGTACCAGTGC
TGGTGGTAGTGCTGGTGGTAGTGCTGGTGGTAGTGCTGGTGGTAGTGCTGGTGGTTCCGGCAGTGCTGGT
GGTAGTGCTGGTGGTAGTACCAGTGCTGGTGGTAGTGCTGGTGGTAGTGCTGGTGGTAGTGCTGGTGGTA
GTGCTGGTGGTTCCGGACCAGATGTCCCTAGAGCTCCAGTGGATCCAGCATGGCTGTCATTCCAATTTCC
GGGCGGCCGCATGGTGAGTAAAGGGGAAGAACTGTTTACTGGCGTGGTGCCAATTCTGGTCGAACTGGAT
GGAGATGTAAATGGGCATAAATTTAGTGTGTCTGGAGAAGGGGAAGGAGACGCTACATATGGGAAACTGA
CACTGAAATTTATTTGTACTACTGGAAAACTGCCTGTGCCTTGGCCTACACTCGTGACAACCCTGTCTTG
GGGAGTGCAGTGTTTTGCCCGGTATCCTGATCATATGAAACAGCATGATTTTTTCAAATCTGCCATGCCT
GAGGGATATGTCCAGGAACGGACAATTTTCTTTAAAGATGATGGGAATTATAAAACACGGGCCGAAGTGA
AATTTGAAGGGGATACACTGGTGAATCGGATTGAACTGAAAGGAATTGATTTTAAAGAAGATGGGAATAT
TCTGGGCCATAAACTGGAATATAATTATTTCAGCGATAATGTCTACATTACAGCCGATAAACAGAAGAAT
GGGATTAAAGCCAATTTTAAAATTCGGCATAATATTGAAGATGGAGGGGTGCAGCTCGCCGATCATTATC
AGCAGAATACACCTATTGGGGATGGGCCTGTGCTGCTGCCTGATAATCATTATCTGAGCACACAGTCTGC
CCTGAGCAAGGACCCTAATGAAAAGCGGGACCATATGGTCCTGCTGGAATTTCTGACTGCCGCCGGCATT
ACACTCGGGATGGATGAACTGTCTAGACCTAAGAAGAAGCGTAAGGTGTAAGTCGACGGTCGAGTCGAGA
CGCTAGCCACCGGTCGTTAACATTAAGCTAGAACTATAGTGAGTCGTATTACGTAGATCCAGACATGATA
AGATACATTGATGAGTTTGGACAAACCACAACTAGAATGCAGTGAAAAAAATGCTTTATTTGTGAAATTT
GTGATGCTATTGCTTTATTTGTAACCATTATAAGCTGCAATAAACAAGTTAACAACGCCGGCCATCGATT
AAACTCAGGTTCAGGGGGAGGTGTGGGAGGTTTTTTAATTCTCGGGTAGGGGAGGCGCTTTTCCCAAGGC
AGTCTGGAGCATGCGCTTTAGCAGCCCCGCTGGGCACTTGGCGCTACACAAGTGGCCTCTGGCCTCGCAC
ACATTCCACATCCACCGGTAGGCGCCAACCGGCTCCGTTCTTTGGTGGCCCCTTCGCGCCACCTTCTACT
CCTCCCCTAGTCAGGAAGTTCCCCCCCGCCCCGCAGCTCGCGTCGTGCAGGACGTGACAAATGGAAGTAG
CACGTCTCACTAGTCTCGTGCAGATGGACAGCACCGCTGAGCAATGGAAGCGGGTAGGCCTTTGGGGCAG
CGGCCAATAGCAGCTTTGCTCCTTCGCTTTCTGGGCTCAGAGGCTGGGAAGGGGTGGGTCCGGGGGCGGG
CTCAGGGGCGGGCTCAGGGGCGGGGCGGGCGCCCGAAGGTCCTCCGGAGGCCCGGCATTCTGCACGCTTC
AAAAGCGCACGTCTGCCGCGCTGTTCTCCTCTTCCTCATCTCCGGGCCTTTCGACCTGCAGCCTGTTGAC
AATTAATCATCGGCATAGTATATCGGCATAGTATAATACGACAAGGTGAGGAACTAAACCATGGCCAAGC
CTTTGTCTCAAGAAGAATCCACCCTCATTGAAAGAGCAACGGCTACAATCAACAGCATCCCCATCTCTGA
AGACTACAGCGTCGCCAGCGCAGCTCTCTCTAGCGACGGCCGCATCTTCACTGGTGTCAATGTATATCAT
TTTACTGGGGGACCTTGTGCAGAACTCGTGGTGCTGGGCACTGCTGCTGCTGCGGCAGCTGGCAACCTGA
CTTGTATCGTCGCGATCGGAAATGAGAACAGGGGCATCTTGAGCCCCTGCGGACGGTGCCGACAGGTGCT
TCTCGATCTGCATCCTGGGATCAAAGCCATAGTGAAGGACAGTGATGGACAGCCGACGGCAGTTGGGATT
CGTGAATTGCTGCCCTCTGGTTATGTGTGGGAGGGCTAACCCGGGAGATGGGGGAGGCTAACTGAGCTCT
AGAGCTCGCTGATCAGCCTCGACTGTGCCTTCTAGTTGCCAGCCATCTGTTGTTTGCCCCTCCCCCGTGC
CTTCCTTGACCCTGGAAGGTGCCACTCCCACTGTCCTTTCCTAATAAAATGAGGAAATTGCATCGCATTG
TCTGAGTAGGTGTCATTCTATTCTGGGGGGTGGGGTGGGGCAGGACAGCAAGGGGGAGGATTGGGAAGAC
AATAGCAGGCATGCTGGGGATGCGGTGGGCTCTATGGCTTCTGAGGTTAATTAAGCTTAAACAAGAATCT
CTAGTTTTCTTTCTTGCTTTTACTTTTACTTCCTTAATACTCAAGTACAATTTTAATGGAGTACTTTTTT
ACTTTTACTCAAGTAAGATTCTAGCCAGATACTTTTACTTTTAATTGAGTAAAATTTTCCCTAAGTACTT
GTACTTTCACTTGAGTAAAATTTTTGAGTACTTTTTACACCTCTGCTCGACCATATGGGAGAGCTCCCAA
CGCGTTGGATGCATAGCTTGAGTATTCTATAGTGTCACCTAAATAGCTTGGCGTAATCATGGTCATAGCT
GTTTCCTGTGTGAAATTGTTATCCGCTCACAATTCCACACAACATACGAGCCGGAAGCATAAAGTGTAAA
GCCTGGGGTGCCTAATGAGTGAGCTAACTCACATTAATTGCGTTGCGCTCACTGCCCGCTTTCCAGTCGG
GAAACCTGTCGTGCCAGCTGCATTAATGAATCGGCCAACGCGCGGGGAGAGGCGGTTTGCGTATTGGGCG
CTCTTCCGCTTCCTCGCTCACTGACTCGCTGCGCTCGGTCGTTCGGCTGCGGCGAGCGGTATCAGCTCAC
TCAAAGGCGGTAATACGGTTATCCACAGAATCAGGGGATAACGCAGGAAAGAACATGTGAGCAAAAGGCC
AGCAAAAGGCCAGGAACCGTAAAAAGGCCGCGTTGCTGGCGTTTTTCCATAGGCTCCGCCCCCCTGACGA
GCATCACAAAAATCGACGCTCAAGTCAGAGGTGGCGAAACCCGACAGGACTATAAAGATACCAGGCGTTT
CCCCCTGGAAGCTCCCTCGTGCGCTCTCCTGTTCCGACCCTGCCGCTTACCGGATACCTGTCCGCCTTTC
TCCCTTCGGGAAGCGTGGCGCTTTCTCATAGCTCACGCTGTAGGTATCTCAGTTCGGTGTAGGTCGTTCG
CTCCAAGCTGGGCTGTGTGCACGAACCCCCCGTTCAGCCCGACCGCTGCGCCTTATCCGGTAACTATCGT
CTTGAGTCCAACCCGGTAAGACACGACTTATCGCCACTGGCAGCAGCCACTGGTAACAGGATTAGCAGAG
CGAGGTATGTAGGCGGTGCTACAGAGTTCTTGAAGTGGTGGCCTAACTACGGCTACACTAGAAGAACAGT
ATTTGGTATCTGCGCTCTGCTGAAGCCAGTTACCTTCGGAAAAAGAGTTGGTAGCTCTTGATCCGGCAAA
CAAACCACCGCTGGTAGCGGTGGTTTTTTTGTTTGCAAGCAGCAGATTACGCGCAGAAAAAAAGGATCTC
AAGAAGATCCTTTGATCTTTTCTACGGGGTCTGACGCTCAGTGGAACGAAAACTCACGTTAAGGGATTTT
GGTCATGAGATTATCAAAAAGGATCTTCACCTAGATCCTTTTAAATTAAAAATGAAGTTTTAAATCAATC
TAAAGTATATATGAGTAAACTTGGTCTGACAGTTACCAATGCTTAATCAGTGAGGCACCTATCTCAGCGA
TCTGTCTATTTCGTTCATCCATAGTTGCCTGACTCCCCGTCGTGTAGATAACTACGATACGGGAGGGCTT
ACCATCTGGCCCCAGTGCTGCAATGATACCGCGAGACCCACGCTCACCGGCTCCAGATTTATCAGCAATA
AACCAGCCAGCCGGAAGGGCCGAGCGCAGAAGTGGTCCTGCAACTTTATCCGCCTCCATCCAGTCTATTA
ATTGTTGCCGGGAAGCTAGAGTAAGTAGTTCGCCAGTTAATAGTTTGCGCAACGTTGTTGCCATTGCTAC
AGGCATCGTGGTGTCACGCTCGTCGTTTGGTATGGCTTCATTCAGCTCCGGTTCCCAACGATCAAGGCGA
GTTACATGATCCCCCATGTTGTGCAAAAAAGCGGTTAGCTCCTTCGGTCCTCCGATCGTTGTCAGAAGTA
AGTTGGCCGCAGTGTTATCACTCATGGTTATGGCAGCACTGCATAATTCTCTTACTGTCATGCCATCCGT
AAGATGCTTTTCTGTGACTGGTGAGTACTCAACCAAGTCATTCTGAGAATAGTGTATGCGGCGACCGAGT
TGCTCTTGCCCGGCGTCAATACGGGATAATACCGCGCCACATAGCAGAACTTTAAAAGTGCTCATCATTG
GAAAACGTTCTTCGGGGCGAAAACTCTCAAGGATCTTACCGCTGTTGAGATCCAGTTCGATGTAACCCAC
TCGTGCACCCAACTGATCTTCAGCATCTTTTACTTTCACCAGCGTTTCTGGGTGAGCAAAAACAGGAAGG
CAAAATGCCGCAAAAAAGGGAATAAGGGCGACACGGAAATGTTGAATACTCATACTCTTCCTTTTTCAAT
ATTATTGAAGCATTTATCAGGGTTATTGTCTCATGAGCGGATACATATTTGAATGTATTTAGAAAAATAA
ACAAATAGGGGTTCCGCGCACATTTCCCCGAAAAGTGCCACCTGATGCGGTGTGAAATACCGCACAGATG
CGTAAGGAGAAAATACCGCATCAGGAAATTGTAAGCGTTAATATTTTGTTAAAATTCGCGTTAAATTTTT
GTTAAATCAGCTCATTTTTTAACCAATAGGCCGAAATCGGCAAAATCCCTTATAAATCAAAAGAATAGAC
CGAGATAGGGT
[37 nt withheld, positions 7642-7678]
AAAGAACGTGGACTCCAACGTCAAAGG
[49 nt withheld, positions 7706-7754]
T
[91 nt withheld, positions 7756-7846]
G
[124 nt withheld, positions 7848-7971]
CCATTCGCCATTCAGGCTGCGCAACTGTTGGGAAGGGCGATCGGTGCGGGCCTCTTCGCTATTACGCCAG
CTGGCGAAAGGGGGATGTGCTGCAAGGCGATTAAGTTGGGTAACGCCAGGGTTTTCCCAGTCACGACGTT
GTAAAACGACGGCCAGTGAATTGTAATACGACTCACTATA
