>Addgene plasmid #167820 | miniTol2 x EF1a_EKAREN5(TA) + PGK-blast | depositor partial sequence | sequence record 325708 | EKAREN5 control FRET biosensor + polyA
ATGGTGAGCAAGGGCGAGGAGCTGTTCACCGGGGTGGTGCCCATCCTGGTCGAGCTGGACGGCGACGTAA
ACGGCCACAAGTTCAGCGTGTCCGGCGAGGGCGAGGGCGATGCCACCTACGGCAAGCTGACCCTGAAGCT
TCTATGCACCACCGGCAAGCTGCCCGTGCCCTGGCCCACCCTCGTGACCACCCTGGGCTACGGCCTGCAG
TGCTTCGCCCGCTACCCCGACCACATGAAGCAGCACGACTTCTTCAAGTCCGCCATGCCCGAAGGCTACG
TCCAGGAGCGCACCATCTTCTTCAAGGACGACGGCAACTACAAGACCCGCGCCGAGGTGAAGTTCGAGGG
CGACACCCTGGTGAACCGCATCGAGCTGAAGGGCATCGACTTCAAGGAGGACGGCAACATCCTGGGGCAC
AAGCTGGAGTACAACTACAACAGCCACAACGTCTATATCACCGCCGACAAGCAGAAGAACGGCATCAAGG
CCAACTTCAAGATCCGCCACAACATCGAGGACGGCGGCGTGCAGCTCGCCGACCACTACCAGCAGAACAC
CCCCATCGGCGACGGCCCCGTGCTGCTGCCCGACAACCACTACCTGAGCTACCAGTCCGCCCTGTTCAAA
GACCCCAACGAGAAGCGCGATCACATGGTCCTGCTGGAGTTCCTGACCGCCGCCGGGATCACTGAGGGCA
TGAACGAGCTGTACCTCGAGATGGCGGACGAGGAGAAGCTGCCGCCCGGCTGGGAGAAGCGCATGAGCCG
CAGCTCAGGCCGAGTGTACTACTTCAACCACATCACTAACGCCAGCCAGTGGGAGCGGCCCAGCGGCAAC
AGCAGCAGTGGTGGCAAAAACGGGCAGGGGGAGCCTGCCAGGGGTACCAGTGCTGGTGGTAGTGCTGGTG
GTAGTGCTGGTGGTTCCGGCAGTGCTGGTGGTAGTGCTGGTGGTAGTACCAGTGCTGGTGGTAGTGCTGG
TGGTAGTGCTGGTGGTAGTGCTGGTGGTAGTGCTGGTGGTTCCGGCAGTGCTGGTGGTAGTGCTGGTGGT
AGTACCAGTGCTGGTGGTAGTGCTGGTGGTAGTGCTGGTGGTAGTGCTGGTGGTAGTGCTGGTGGTTCCG
GACCAGATGTCCCTAGAGCTCCAGTGGATCCAGCATGGCTGTCATTCCAATTTCCGGGCGGCCGCATGGT
GAGTAAAGGGGAAGAACTGTTTACTGGCGTGGTGCCAATTCTGGTCGAACTGGATGGAGATGTAAATGGG
CATAAATTTAGTGTGTCTGGAGAAGGGGAAGGAGACGCTACATATGGGAAACTGACACTGAAATTTATTT
GTACTACTGGAAAACTGCCTGTGCCTTGGCCTACACTCGTGACAACCCTGTCTTGGGGAGTGCAGTGTTT
TGCCCGGTATCCTGATCATATGAAACAGCATGATTTTTTCAAATCTGCCATGCCTGAGGGATATGTCCAG
GAACGGACAATTTTCTTTAAAGATGATGGGAATTATAAAACACGGGCCGAAGTGAAATTTGAAGGGGATA
CACTGGTGAATCGGATTGAACTGAAAGGAATTGATTTTAAAGAAGATGGGAATATTCTGGGCCATAAACT
GGAATATAATTATTTCAGCGATAATGTCTACATTACAGCCGATAAACAGAAGAATGGGATTAAAGCCAAT
TTTAAAATTCGGCATAATATTGAAGATGGAGGGGTGCAGCTCGCCGATCATTATCAGCAGAATACACCTA
TTGGGGATGGGCCTGTGCTGCTGCCTGATAATCATTATCTGAGCACACAGTCTGCCCTGAGCAAGGACCC
TAATGAAAAGCGGGACCATATGGTCCTGCTGGAATTTCTGACTGCCGCCGGCATTACACTCGGGATGGAT
GAACTGTCTAGACCTAAGAAGAAGCGTAAGGTGTAAGTCGACGGTCGAGTCGAGACGCTAGCCACCGGTC
GTTAACATTAAGCTAGAACTATAGTGAGTCGTATTACGTAGATCCAGACATGATAAGATACATTGATGAG
TTTGGACAAACCACAACTAGAATGCAGTGAAAAAAATGCTTTATTTGTGAAATTTGTGATGCTATTGCTT
TATTTGTAACCATTATAAGCTGCAATAAACAAGTTAACAACGCCGGCCATCG
