>Addgene plasmid #167820 | miniTol2 x EF1a_EKAREN5(TA) + PGK-blast | depositor partial sequence | sequence record 325709 | the resistance cassette PGK-blast + polyA
TTTAATTCTCGGGTAGGGGAGGCGCTTTTCCCAAGGCAGTCTGGAGCATGCGCTTTAGCAGCCCCGCTGG
GCACTTGGCGCTACACAAGTGGCCTCTGGCCTCGCACACATTCCACATCCACCGGTAGGCGCCAACCGGC
TCCGTTCTTTGGTGGCCCCTTCGCGCCACCTTCTACTCCTCCCCTAGTCAGGAAGTTCCCCCCCGCCCCG
CAGCTCGCGTCGTGCAGGACGTGACAAATGGAAGTAGCACGTCTCACTAGTCTCGTGCAGATGGACAGCA
CCGCTGAGCAATGGAAGCGGGTAGGCCTTTGGGGCAGCGGCCAATAGCAGCTTTGCTCCTTCGCTTTCTG
GGCTCAGAGGCTGGGAAGGGGTGGGTCCGGGGGCGGGCTCAGGGGCGGGCTCAGGGGCGGGGCGGGCGCC
CGAAGGTCCTCCGGAGGCCCGGCATTCTGCACGCTTCAAAAGCGCACGTCTGCCGCGCTGTTCTCCTCTT
CCTCATCTCCGGGCCTTTCGACCTGCAGCCTGTTGACAATTAATCATCGGCATAGTATATCGGCATAGTA
TAATACGACAAGGTGAGGAACTAAACCATGGCCAAGCCTTTGTCTCAAGAAGAATCCACCCTCATTGAAA
GAGCAACGGCTACAATCAACAGCATCCCCATCTCTGAAGACTACAGCGTCGCCAGCGCAGCTCTCTCTAG
CGACGGCCGCATCTTCACTGGTGTCAATGTATATCATTTTACTGGGGGACCTTGTGCAGAACTCGTGGTG
CTGGGCACTGCTGCTGCTGCGGCAGCTGGCAACCTGACTTGTATCGTCGCGATCGGAAATGAGAACAGGG
GCATCTTGAGCCCCTGCGGACGGTGCCGACAGGTGCTTCTCGATCTGCATCCTGGGATCAAAGCCATAGT
GAAGGACAGTGATGGACAGCCGACGGCAGTTGGGATTCGTGAATTGCTGCCCTCTGGTTATGTGTGGGAG
GGCTAACCCGGGAGATGGGGGAGGCTAACTGAGCTCTAGAGCTCGCTGATCAGCCTCGACTGTGCCTTCT
AGTTGCCAGCCATCTGTTGTTTGCCCCTCCCCCGTGCCTTCCTTGACCCTGGAAGGTGCCACTCCCACTG
TCCTTTCCTAATAAAATGAGGAAATTGCATCGCATTGTCTGAGTAGGTGTCATTCTATTCTGGGGGGTGG
GGTGGGGCAGGACAGCAAGGGGGAGGATTGGGAAGACAATAGCAGGCATGCTGGGGATGCGGTGGGCTCT
ATGGCTTCTGAGGTTAAT
